Addgene plasmid #115104: BAM2 X050_pECIA2
Purpose: Bait vector BAM2 X050_pECIA2 should be used with prey vector BAM2 X050_pECIA14.
Depositing lab: Youssef Belkhadir. Depositing organization: Gregor Mendel Institute of Molecular Plant Biology. Publication: An extracellular network of Arabidopsis leucine-rich repeat receptor kinases. Smakowska-Luzan E, Mott GA, Parys K, Stegmann M, Howton TC, Layeghifard M, Neuhold J, Lehner A, Kong J, Grunwald K, Weinberger N, Satbhai SB, Mayer D, Busch W, Madalinski M, Stolt-Bergner P, Provart NJ, Mukhtar MS, Zipfel C, Desveaux D, Guttman DS, Belkhadir Y. Nature. 2018 Jan 18;553(7688):342-346. doi: 10.1038/nature25184. Epub 2018 Jan 10. PubMed 29320478.
Backbone
  Vector backbone: pECIA2
  Backbone manufacturer: Chris Garcia (Addgene plasmid # 47032)
  Vector type: Insect Expression
Growth in bacteria
  Bacterial resistance: Ampicillin, 100 μg/mL
  Growth temperature: 37°C
  Growth strain: DH5alpha
  Copy number: High Copy
Gene/Insert
  Gene/Insert name: AT3G49670
  Species: A. thaliana (mustard weed)
  Entrez Gene: BAM2 (a.k.a. AT3G49670, BARELY ANY MERISTEM 2)
  Promoter: Metallothionein (Copper-Inducible)
  Tag / fusion protein: Fc, V5 and hexahistidine tags (C terminal on backbone)
  Cloning method: Ligation Independent Cloning
Terms and licenses: Academic/Nonprofit Terms; Industry Terms: Not Available to Industry
Depositor comments: Plasmid for secreted expression in Drosophila cell culture by induction via CuSO4. Insert is an extracellular domain of indicated LRR-RK, C-terminally tagged with Fc, V5 and hexahistidine tags. Insert Protein Sequence: SFTVAKPITELHALLSLKSSFTIDEHSPLLTSWNLSTTFCSWTGVTCDVSLRHVTSLDLSGLNLSGTLSSDVAHLPLLQNLSLAANQISGPIPPQISNLYELRHLNLSNNVFNGSFPDELSSGLVNLRVLDLYNNNLTGDLPVSLTNLTQLRHLHLGGNYFSGKIPATYGTWPVLEYLAVSGNELTGKIPPEIGNLTTLRELYIGYYNAFENGLPPEIGNLSELVRFDAANCGLTGEIPPEIGKLQKLDTLFLQVNAFTGTITQELGLISSLKSMDLSNNMFTGEIPTSFSQLKNLTLLNLFRNKLYGAIPEFIGEMPELEVLQLWENNFTGSIPQKLGENGRLVILDLSSNKLTGTLPPNMCSGNRLMTLITLGNFLFGSIPDSLGKCESLTRIRMGENFLNGSIPKELFGLPKLSQVELQDNYLTGELPISGGGVSGDLGQISLSNNQLSGSLPAAIGNLSGVQKLLLDGNKFSGSIPPEIGRLQQLSKLDFSHNLFSGRIAPEISRCKLLTFVDLSRNELSGDIPNELTGMKILNYLNLSRNHLVGSIPVTIASMQSLTSVDFSYNNLSGLVPSTGQFSYFNYTSFVGNSHLCGPYLGPCGKGTHQSHVKPLS
How to cite: BAM2 X050_pECIA2 was a gift from Youssef Belkhadir (Addgene plasmid # 115104 ; http://n2t.net/addgene:115104 ; RRID:Addgene_115104)
