[The description below was written by a language model from this plasmid's Addgene catalogue record and pLannotate feature annotations shown in this document.]
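Description:
BAM2 X050_pECIA2 is an insect-cell expression plasmid built on the pECIA2 backbone and designed for secreted production of a plant receptor ectodomain in Drosophila cell culture. In bacteria it is maintained as a high-copy plasmid through a ColE1/pUC-type origin and selected with ampicillin via the β-lactamase gene. The remaining bacterial elements picked up in the annotation (lac promoter/operator, and fragments of lacZα, lacI, rop and bom) are cloning-vector remnants with no evident role in the expression cassette.

The payload is the extracellular domain of the Arabidopsis thaliana leucine-rich repeat receptor kinase BAM2 (BARELY ANY MERISTEM 2, AT3G49670), inserted by ligation-independent cloning. Transcription is driven by the Drosophila metallothionein promoter, so expression is switched on by adding copper sulfate to the culture. The Drosophila BiP signal sequence sits directly upstream of the BAM2 fragment and directs the fusion protein into the secretory pathway. Downstream, the ectodomain is fused to a human IgG1 Fc region, followed by a V5 epitope and a hexahistidine tag; the His tag is stated in the catalogue record but was not called separately in the feature table. An SV40 polyadenylation signal follows the cassette, although it is annotated on the opposite strand. Fc fusions are typically dimeric and readily captured, while the V5 and His tags can serve for detection and purification.

The construct is the bait member of a bait/prey pair and is meant to be used with the corresponding prey vector, BAM2 X050_pECIA14. It belongs to a collection used to map an extracellular interaction network among Arabidopsis LRR receptor kinases.
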