Features (pLannotate 1.2.2; 18 found; start..end, strand, type, name):
     23..449     +  promoter       MT promoter: Drosophila metallothionein promoter
    467..520     +  sig_peptide    BiP signal sequence: Drosophila BiP signal sequence
    521..2368    +  CDS            BAM2 (fragment): BAME2_ARATH - Experimental evidence at protein level: Swiss-Prot protein existence level 1. Necessary for male gametophyte development, as well as ovule specification and function. Involved in cell-cell communication process required during early anther development, and regulating cell division and differentiation to organize cell layers. Required for the development of high-ordered vascular strands within the leaf and a correlated control of leaf shape, size and symmetry. May regulate the CLV1-dependent CLV3-mediated signaling in meristems maintenance. From Arabidopsis thaliana (Mouse-ear cre
   2399..3079    +  CDS            IGHG1 (fragment): IGHG1_HUMAN - Experimental evidence at protein level: Swiss-Prot protein existence level 1. Constant region of immunoglobulin heavy chains. Immunoglobulins, also known as antibodies, are membrane-bound or secreted glycoproteins produced by B lymphocytes. In the recognition phase of humoral immunity, the membrane-bound immunoglobulins serve as receptors which, upon binding of a specific antigen, trigger the clonal expansion and differentiation of B lymphocytes into immunoglobulins- secreting plasma cells. Secreted immunoglobulins mediate the effector phase of humoral immunity, which results in
   3098..3139    +  CDS            V5 tag: epitope tag from simian virus 5
   3239..3373    -  polyA_signal   SV40 poly(A) signal: SV40 polyadenylation signal
   3396..3480    -  CDS            large T antigen (fragment): large T antigen from SV40 (simian virus 40)
   3480..3504    +  misc_feature   MCS (fragment): pUC18/19 multiple cloning site
   3541..3557    -  protein_bind   lac operator: The lac repressor binds to the lac operator to inhibit transcription in E. coli. This inhibition can be relieved by adding lactose or isopropyl-β-D-thiogalactopyranoside (IPTG). lac repressor encoded by lacI
   3565..3595    -  promoter       lac promoter: promoter for the E. coli lac operon
   3610..3631    -  protein_bind   CAP binding site: CAP binding activates transcription in the presence of cAMP. E. coli catabolite activator protein
   3644..3736    -  CDS            lacI (fragment): lac repressor; lacI; The lac repressor binds to the lac operator to inhibit transcription in E. coli. This inhibition can be relieved by adding lactose or isopropyl-β-D-thiogalactopyranoside (IPTG).
   3919..4507    -  rep_origin     ori: high-copy-number ColE1/pMB1/pBR322/pUC origin of replication
   4678..5538    -  CDS            AmpR: β-lactamase; bla; confers resistance to ampicillin, carbenicillin, and related antibiotics
   5539..5643    -  promoter       AmpR promoter: bla
   5738..5773    +  CDS            rop (fragment): Rop protein, which maintains plasmids at low copy number; rop
   5875..5974    +  misc_feature   bom (fragment): basis of mobility region from pBR322
   5980..21      -  CDS            lacZα (fragment) (across the origin): LacZα fragment of β-galactosidase; lacZ fragment
>Addgene plasmid #115104 | BAM2 X050_pECIA2 | addgene full sequence | sequence record 298821 | Addgene NGS Result
GTAAAACGACGGCCAGTGAATTAATTCGTTGCAGGACAGGATGTGGTGCCCGATGTGACTAGCTCTTTGC
TGCAGGCCGTCCTATCCTCTGGTTCCGATAAGAGACCCAGAACTCCGGCCCCCCACCGCCCACCGCCACC
CCCATACATATGTGGTACGCAAGTAAGAGTGCCTGCGCATGCCCCATGTGCCCCACCAAGAGCTTTGCAT
CCCATACAAGTCCCCAAAGTGGAGAACCGAACCAATTCTTCGCGGGCAGAACAAAAGCTTCTGCACACGT
CTCCACTCGAATTTGGAGCCGGCCGGCGTGTGCAAAAGAGGTGAATCGAACGAAAGACCCGTGTGTAAAG
CCGCGTTTCCAAAATGTATAAAACCGAGAGCATCTGGCCAATGTGCATCAGTTGTGGTCAGCAGCAAAAT
CAAGTGAATCATCTCAGTGCAACTAAAGGGGGGATCCGATCTCAATATGAAGTTATGCATATTACTGGCC
GTCGTGGCCTTTGTTGGCCTCTCGCTCGGGTCCTTCACCGTCGCTAAACCAATCACCGAGCTCCACGCTC
TTCTCTCACTCAAATCCTCCTTCACCATCGACGAACACTCACCTCTCCTGACCTCATGGAACCTTTCAAC
AACTTTCTGTTCATGGACCGGTGTCACGTGCGACGTCTCTCTCCGTCACGTGACCTCTCTCGACCTCTCA
GGTCTTAACCTCTCCGGAACTCTCTCCTCCGACGTAGCTCATTTACCTCTGCTACAGAATCTATCACTCG
CTGCTAATCAGATCTCAGGTCCTATTCCGCCGCAAATCTCCAATCTCTATGAGCTTCGTCACCTCAATCT
CTCCAATAATGTCTTCAACGGTTCATTTCCCGATGAACTCTCCTCTGGATTGGTGAATCTCCGTGTTCTT
GACTTATACAACAACAATTTAACCGGAGATTTACCGGTTTCACTCACTAATCTCACTCAGCTCCGTCATC
TTCACCTCGGTGGGAATTACTTCTCCGGCAAAATCCCGGCGACGTACGGAACCTGGCCTGTTCTCGAATA
CTTAGCGGTTTCCGGTAACGAGCTAACCGGTAAAATCCCTCCGGAGATCGGAAACCTAACGACTCTTCGT
GAACTTTACATCGGATATTACAACGCTTTTGAAAATGGTCTTCCACCGGAGATTGGAAATTTATCAGAGC
TTGTTCGGTTCGACGCTGCTAATTGTGGTTTAACCGGAGAGATTCCACCGGAGATTGGGAAGCTTCAGAA
GCTAGATACGTTGTTTCTTCAAGTAAACGCATTTACAGGGACAATAACTCAAGAGCTGGGATTGATTTCA
AGCTTGAAATCGATGGATCTGTCTAACAATATGTTTACCGGCGAGATTCCGACGAGTTTTTCACAGCTGA
AGAACTTAACGCTTTTGAATCTCTTCAGGAATAAGCTCTACGGTGCTATACCTGAGTTCATCGGTGAAAT
GCCGGAGCTTGAAGTGTTGCAGCTTTGGGAGAACAATTTCACTGGTAGTATTCCTCAGAAATTGGGGGAA
AATGGTAGATTAGTGATTCTTGATCTCTCTTCGAACAAACTCACCGGAACTCTGCCGCCGAATATGTGTT
CTGGTAACCGGTTAATGACGTTAATCACTCTTGGCAACTTCTTGTTTGGTTCAATACCGGATTCGCTTGG
TAAATGTGAGTCTCTGACCCGGATCCGGATGGGTGAGAATTTCCTTAACGGGTCGATTCCAAAGGAGCTC
TTCGGGTTACCTAAATTATCTCAAGTGGAGCTCCAAGACAATTACCTTACCGGAGAGTTGCCAATAAGCG
GAGGAGGAGTCTCTGGTGACCTTGGTCAGATTAGTCTTTCTAATAACCAGCTCTCTGGTTCATTACCTGC
AGCTATTGGAAACTTGTCCGGTGTTCAAAAACTACTTCTTGATGGTAACAAGTTCTCTGGTTCGATTCCT
CCCGAGATTGGGAGGCTTCAGCAGCTATCTAAGTTGGATTTTAGCCACAATCTGTTCTCCGGTCGGATCG
CACCGGAGATCAGTCGTTGTAAGCTGCTAACGTTTGTTGATCTTAGCCGTAATGAGCTCTCAGGTGATAT
TCCTAATGAACTCACAGGTATGAAGATCTTGAATTACTTGAATCTTTCAAGAAACCATCTCGTTGGTTCC
ATACCTGTGACGATAGCATCAATGCAGAGTTTGACATCGGTTGATTTCTCTTACAACAATCTCTCCGGTT
TAGTTCCCAGCACTGGACAGTTTAGTTACTTCAATTACACATCGTTTGTGGGTAACTCTCATCTTTGTGG
TCCGTATTTGGGTCCTTGCGGCAAAGGAACTCACCAGTCTCATGTCAAACCTTTATCTCTGGAGGTGCTG
TTCCAGGGACCAGGGAGCGACAAAACTCACACATGCCCACCGTGCCCAGCACCTGAACTCCTGGGGGGAC
CGTCAGTCTTCCTCTTCCCCCCAAAACCCAAGGACACCCTCATGATCTCCCGGACCCCTGAGGTCACATG
CGTGGTGGTGGACGTGAGCCACGAAGACCCTGAGGTCAAGTTCAACTGGTACGTGGACGGCGTGGAGGTG
CATAATGCCAAGACAAAGCCGCGGGAGGAGCAGTACAACAGCACGTACCGTGTGGTCAGCGTCCTCACCG
TCCTGCACCAGGACTGGCTGAATGGCAAGGAGTACAAGTGCAAGGTCTCCAACAAAGCCCTCCCAGCCCC
CATCGAGAAAACCATCTCCAAAGCCAAAGGGCAGCCCCGAGAACCACAGGTGTACACCCTGCCCCCATCC
CGGGAGGAGATGACCAAGAACCAGGTCAGCCTGACCTGCCTGGTCAAAGGCTTCTATCCCAGCGACATCG
CCGTGGAGTGGGAGAGCAATGGGCAGCCGGAGAACAACTACAAGACCACGCCTCCCGTGCTGGACTCCGA
CGGCTCCTTCTTCCTCTACAGCAAGCTCACCGTGGACAAGAGCAGGTGGCAGCAGGGGAACGTCTTCTCA
TGCTCCGTGATGCATGAGGGTCTGCACAACCACTACACGCAGAAGAGCCTCTCCCTGTCTCCGGGTAAAT
CTAGAGGGCCCTTCGAAGGTAAGCCTATCCCTAACCCTCTCCTCGGTCTCGATTCTACGCGTACCGGTCA
TCATCACCATCACCATTGAGTTTAAACCCGCTGATCAGCCTCGACTGTGCCTTCTAAGGCCTGAGCTCGC
TGATCAGCCTCGATCGAGGATCCAGACATGATAAGATACATTGATGAGTTTGGACAAACCACAACTAGAA
TGCAGTGAAAAAAATGCTTTATTTGTGAAATTTGTGATGCTATTGCTTTATTTGTAACCATTATAAGCTG
CAATAAACAAGTTAACAACAACAATTGCATTCATTTTATGTTTCAGGTTCAGGGGGAGGTGTGGGAGGTT
TTTTAAAGCAAGTAAAACCTCTACAAATGTGGTATGGCTGATTATGATCAGTCGACCTGCAGGCATGCAA
GCTTGGCGTAATCATGGTCATAGCTGTTTCCTGTGTGAAATTGTTATCCGCTCACAATTCCACACAACAT
ACGAGCCGGAAGCATAAAGTGTAAAGCCTGGGGTGCCTAATGAGTGAGCTAACTCACATTAATTGCGTTG
CGCTCACTGCCCGCTTTCCAGTCGGGAAACCTGTCGTGCCAGCTGCATTAATGAATCGGCCAACGCGCGG
GGAGAGGCGGTTTGCGTATTGGGCGCTCTTCCGCTTCCTCGCTCACTGACTCGCTGCGCTCGGTCGTTCG
GCTGCGGCGAGCGGTATCAGCTCACTCAAAGGCGGTAATACGGTTATCCACAGAATCAGGGGATAACGCA
GGAAAGAACATGTGAGCAAAAGGCCAGCAAAAGGCCAGGAACCGTAAAAAGGCCGCGTTGCTGGCGTTTT
TCCATAGGCTCCGCCCCCCTGACGAGCATCACAAAAATCGACGCTCAAGTCAGAGGTGGCGAAACCCGAC
AGGACTATAAAGATACCAGGCGTTTCCCCCTGGAAGCTCCCTCGTGCGCTCTCCTGTTCCGACCCTGCCG
CTTACCGGATACCTGTCCGCCTTTCTCCCTTCGGGAAGCGTGGCGCTTTCTCATAGCTCACGCTGTAGGT
ATCTCAGTTCGGTGTAGGTCGTTCGCTCCAAGCTGGGCTGTGTGCACGAACCCCCCGTTCAGCCCGACCG
CTGCGCCTTATCCGGTAACTATCGTCTTGAGTCCAACCCGGTAAGACACGACTTATCGCCACTGGCAGCA
GCCACTGGTAACAGGATTAGCAGAGCGAGGTATGTAGGCGGTGCTACAGAGTTCTTGAAGTGGTGGCCTA
ACTACGGCTACACTAGAAGAACAGTATTTGGTATCTGCGCTCTGCTGAAGCCAGTTACCTTCGGAAAAAG
AGTTGGTAGCTCTTGATCCGGCAAACAAACCACCGCTGGTAGCGGTGGTTTTTTTGTTTGCAAGCAGCAG
ATTACGCGCAGAAAAAAAGGATCTCAAGAAGATCCTTTGATCTTTTCTACGGGGTCTGACGCTCAGTGGA
ACGAAAACTCACGTTAAGGGATTTTGGTCATGAGATTATCAAAAAGGATCTTCACCTAGATCCTTTTAAA
TTAAAAATGAAGTTTTAAATCAATCTAAAGTATATATGAGTAAACTTGGTCTGACAGTTACCAATGCTTA
ATCAGTGAGGCACCTATCTCAGCGATCTGTCTATTTCGTTCATCCATAGTTGCCTGACTCCCCGTCGTGT
AGATAACTACGATACGGGAGGGCTTACCATCTGGCCCCAGTGCTGCAATGATACCGCGAGACCCACGCTC
ACCGGCTCCAGATTTATCAGCAATAAACCAGCCAGCCGGAAGGGCCGAGCGCAGAAGTGGTCCTGCAACT
TTATCCGCCTCCATCCAGTCTATTAATTGTTGCCGGGAAGCTAGAGTAAGTAGTTCGCCAGTTAATAGTT
TGCGCAACGTTGTTGCCATTGCTACAGGCATCGTGGTGTCACGCTCGTCGTTTGGTATGGCTTCATTCAG
CTCCGGTTCCCAACGATCAAGGCGAGTTACATGATCCCCCATGTTGTGCAAAAAAGCGGTTAGCTCCTTC
GGTCCTCCGATCGTTGTCAGAAGTAAGTTGGCCGCAGTGTTATCACTCATGGTTATGGCAGCACTGCATA
ATTCTCTTACTGTCATGCCATCCGTAAGATGCTTTTCTGTGACTGGTGAGTACTCAACCAAGTCATTCTG
AGAATAGTGTATGCGGCGACCGAGTTGCTCTTGCCCGGCGTCAATACGGGATAATACCGCGCCACATAGC
AGAACTTTAAAAGTGCTCATCATTGGAAAACGTTCTTCGGGGCGAAAACTCTCAAGGATCTTACCGCTGT
TGAGATCCAGTTCGATGTAACCCACTCGTGCACCCAACTGATCTTCAGCATCTTTTACTTTCACCAGCGT
TTCTGGGTGAGCAAAAACAGGAAGGCAAAATGCCGCAAAAAAGGGAATAAGGGCGACACGGAAATGTTGA
ATACTCATACTCTTCCTTTTTCAATATTATTGAAGCATTTATCAGGGTTATTGTCTCATGAGCGGATACA
TATTTGAATGTATTTAGAAAAATAAACAAATAGGGGTTCCGCGCACATTTCCCCGAAAAGTGCCACCTGA
CGTCTAAGAAACCATTATTATCATGACATTAACCTATAAAAATAGGCGTATCACGAGGCCCTTTCGTCTC
GCGCGTTTCGGTGATGACGGTGAAAACCTCTGACACATGCAGCTCCCGGAGACGGTCACAGCTTGTCTGT
AAGCGGATGCCGGGAGCAGACAAGCCCGTCAGGGCGCGTCAGCGGGTGTTGGCGGGTGTCGGGGCTGGCT
TAACTATGCGGCATCAGAGCAGATTGTACTGAGAGTGCACCATATGCGGTGTGAAATACCGCACAGATGC
GTAAGGAGAAAATACCGCATCAGGCGCCATTCGCCATTCAGGCTGCGCAACTGTTGGGAAGGGCGATCGG
TGCGGGCCTCTTCGCTATTACGCCAGCTGGCGAAAGGGGGATGTGCTGCAAGGCGATTAAGTTGGGTAAC
GCCAGGGTTTTCCCAGTCACGACGTT
